>Addgene plasmid #135260 | p663-UBC-miniTurbo-V5-dsRed_IDG-K | depositor full sequence | sequence record 260330 | Full Sequence
CAGGTGGCACTTTTCGGGGAAATGTGCGCGGAACCCCTATTTGTTTATTTTTCTAAATACATTCAAATAT
GTATCCGCTCATGAGACAATAACCCTGATAAATGCTTCAATAATATTGAAAAAGGAAGAGTATGAGTATT
CAACATTTCCGTGTCGCCCTTATTCCCTTTTTTGCGGCATTTTGCCTTCCTGTTTTTGCTCACCCAGAAA
CGCTGGTGAAAGTAAAAGATGCTGAAGATCAGTTGGGTGCACGAGTGGGTTACATCGAACTGGATCTCAA
CAGCGGTAAGATCCTTGAGAGTTTTCGCCCCGAAGAACGTTTTCCAATGATGAGCACTTTTAAAGTTCTG
CTATGTGGCGCGGTATTATCCCGTATTGACGCCGGGCAAGAGCAACTCGGTCGCCGCATACACTATTCTC
AGAATGACTTGGTTGAGTACTCACCAGTCACAGAAAAGCATCTTACGGATGGCATGACAGTAAGAGAATT
ATGCAGTGCTGCCATAACCATGAGTGATAACACTGCGGCCAACTTACTTCTGACAACGATCGGAGGACCG
AAGGAGCTAACCGCTTTTTTGCACAACATGGGGGATCATGTAACTCGCCTTGATCGTTGGGAACCGGAGC
TGAATGAAGCCATACCAAACGACGAGCGTGACACCACGATGCCTGTAGCAATGGCAACAACGTTGCGCAA
ACTATTAACTGGCGAACTACTTACTCTAGCTTCCCGGCAACAATTAATAGACTGGATGGAGGCGGATAAA
GTTGCAGGACCACTTCTGCGCTCGGCCCTTCCGGCTGGCTGGTTTATTGCTGATAAATCTGGAGCCGGTG
AGCGTGGGTCTCGCGGTATCATTGCAGCACTGGGGCCAGATGGTAAGCCCTCCCGTATCGTAGTTATCTA
CACGACGGGGAGTCAGGCAACTATGGATGAACGAAATAGACAGATCGCTGAGATAGGTGCCTCACTGATT
AAGCATTGGTAACTGTCAGACCAAGTTTACTCATATATACTTTAGATTGATTTAAAACTTCATTTTTAAT
TTAAAAGGATCTAGGTGAAGATCCTTTTTGATAATCTCATGACCAAAATCCCTTAACGTGAGTTTTCGTT
CCACTGAGCGTCAGACCCCGTAGAAAAGATCAAAGGATCTTCTTGAGATCCTTTTTTTCTGCGCGTAATC
TGCTGCTTGCAAACAAAAAAACCACCGCTACCAGCGGTGGTTTGTTTGCCGGATCAAGAGCTACCAACTC
TTTTTCCGAAGGTAACTGGCTTCAGCAGAGCGCAGATACCAAATACTGTCCTTCTAGTGTAGCCGTAGTT
AGGCCACCACTTCAAGAACTCTGTAGCACCGCCTACATACCTCGCTCTGCTAATCCTGTTACCAGTGGCT
GCTGCCAGTGGCGATAAGTCGTGTCTTACCGGGTTGGACTCAAGACGATAGTTACCGGATAAGGCGCAGC
GGTCGGGCTGAACGGGGGGTTCGTGCACACAGCCCAGCTTGGAGCGAACGACCTACACCGAACTGAGATA
CCTACAGCGTGAGCTATGAGAAAGCGCCACGCTTCCCGAAGGGAGAAAGGCGGACAGGTATCCGGTAAGC
GGCAGGGTCGGAACAGGAGAGCGCACGAGGGAGCTTCCAGGGGGAAACGCCTGGTATCTTTATAGTCCTG
TCGGGTTTCGCCACCTCTGACTTGAGCGTCGATTTTTGTGATGCTCGTCAGGGGGGCGGAGCCTATGGAA
AAACGCCAGCAACGCGGCCTTTTTACGGTTCCTGGCCTTTTGCTGGCCTTTTGCTCACATGTTCTTTCCT
GCGTTATCCCCTGATTCTGTGGATAACCGTATTACCGCCTTTGAGTGAGCTGATACCGCTCGCCGCAGCC
GAACGACCGAGCGCAGCGAGTCAGTGAGCGAGGAAGCGGAAGAGCGCCCAATACGCAAACCGCCTCTCCC
CGCGCGTTGGCCGATTCATTAATGCAGCTGGCACGACAGGTTTCCCGACTGGAAAGCGGGCAGTGAGCGC
AACGCAATTAATGTGAGTTAGCTCACTCATTAGGCACCCCAGGCTTTACACTTTATGCTTCCGGCTCGTA
TGTTGTGTGGAATTGTGAGCGGATAACAATTTCACACAGGAAACAGCTATGACCATGATTACGCCAAGCG
CGCAATTAACCCTCACTAAAGGGAACAAAAGCTGGAGCTGCAAGCTTAATGTAGTCTTATGCAATACTCT
TGTAGTCTTGCAACATGGTAACGATGAGTTAGCAACATGCCTTACAAGGAGAGAAAAAGCACCGTGCATG
CCGATTGGTGGAAGTAAGGTGGTACGATCGTGCCTTATTAGGAAGGCAACAGACGGGTCTGACATGGATT
GGACGAACCACTGAATTGCCGCATTGCAGAGATATTGTATTTAAGTGCCTAGCTCGATACAATAAACGGG
TCTCTCTGGTTAGACCAGATCTGAGCCTGGGAGCTCTCTGGCTAACTAGGGAACCCACTGCTTAAGCCTC
AATAAAGCTTGCCTTGAGTGCTTCAAGTAGTGTGTGCCCGTCTGTTGTGTGACTCTGGTAACTAGAGATC
CCTCAGACCCTTTTAGTCAGTGTGGAAAATCTCTAGCAGTGGCGCCCGAACAGGGACCTGAAAGCGAAAG
GGAAACCAGAGCTCTCTCGACGCAGGACTCGGCTTGCTGAAGCGCGCACGGCAAGAGGCGAGGGGCGGCG
ACTGGTGAGTACGCCAAAAATTTTGACTAGCGGAGGCTAGAAGGAGAGAGATGGGTGCGAGAGCGTCAGT
ATTAAGCGGGGGAGAATTAGATCGCGATGGGAAAAAATTCGGTTAAGGCCAGGGGGAAAGAAAAAATATA
AATTAAAACATATAGTATGGGCAAGCAGGGAGCTAGAACGATTCGCAGTTAATCCTGGCCTGTTAGAAAC
ATCAGAAGGCTGTAGACAAATACTGGGACAGCTACAACCATCCCTTCAGACAGGATCAGAAGAACTTAGA
TCATTATATAATACAGTAGCAACCCTCTATTGTGTGCATCAAAGGATAGAGATAAAAGACACCAAGGAAG
CTTTAGACAAGATAGAGGAAGAGCAAAACAAAAGTAAGACCACCGCACAGCAAGCGGCCGCTGATCTTCA
GACCTGGAGGAGGAGATATGAGGGACAATTGGAGAAGTGAATTATATAAATATAAAGTAGTAAAAATTGA
ACCATTAGGAGTAGCACCCACCAAGGCAAAGAGAAGAGTGGTGCAGAGAGAAAAAAGAGCAGTGGGAATA
GGAGCTTTGTTCCTTGGGTTCTTGGGAGCAGCAGGAAGCACTATGGGCGCAGCCTCAATGACGCTGACGG
TACAGGCCAGACAATTATTGTCTGGTATAGTGCAGCAGCAGAACAATTTGCTGAGGGCTATTGAGGCGCA
ACAGCATCTGTTGCAACTCACAGTCTGGGGCATCAAGCAGCTCCAGGCAAGAATCCTGGCTGTGGAAAGA
TACCTAAAGGATCAACAGCTCCTGGGGATTTGGGGTTGCTCTGGAAAACTCATTTGCACCACTGCTGTGC
CTTGGAATGCTAGTTGGAGTAATAAATCTCTGGAACAGATTGGAATCACACGACCTGGATGGAGTGGGAC
AGAGAAATTAACAATTACACAAGCTTAATACACTCCTTAATTGAAGAATCGCAAAACCAGCAAGAAAAGA
ATGAACAAGAATTATTGGAATTAGATAAATGGGCAAGTTTGTGGAATTGGTTTAACATAACAAATTGGCT
GTGGTATATAAAATTATTCATAATGATAGTAGGAGGCTTGGTAGGTTTAAGAATAGTTTTTGCTGTACTT
TCTATAGTGAATAGAGTTAGGCAGGGATATTCACCATTATCGTTTCAGACCCACCTCCCAACCCCGAGGG
GACCCGACAGGCCCGAAGGAATAGAAGAAGAAGGTGGAGAGAGAGACAGAGACAGATCCATTCGATTAGT
GAACGGATCTCGACGGTATCGGTTAACTTTTAAAAGAAAAGGGGGGATTGGGGGGTACAGTGCAGGGGAA
AGAATAGTAGACATAATAGCAACAGACATACAAACTAAAGAATTACAAAACAAATTACAAAAATTCAAAA
TTTTATCGTCCAGTGTGGTGGAATTCTGCAGATATCACAACTTTGTATAGAAAAGTTGGCCTCCGCGCCG
GGTTTTGGCGCCTCCCGCGGGCGCCCCCCTCCTCACGGCGAGCGCTGCCACGTCAGACGAAGGGCGCAGC
GAGCGTCCTGATCCTTCCGCCCGGACGCTCAGGACAGCGGCCCGCTGCTCATAAGACTCGGCCTTAGAAC
CCCAGTATCAGCAGAAGGACATTTTAGGACGGGACTTGGGTGACTCTAGGGCACTGGTTTTCTTTCCAGA
GAGCGGAACAGGCGAGGAAAAGTAGTCCCTTCTCGGCGATTCTGCGGAGGGATCTCCGTGGGGCGGTGAA
CGCCGATGATTATATAAGGACGCGCCGGGTGTGGCACAGCTAGTTCCGTCGCAGCCGGGATTTGGGTCGC
GGTTCTTGTTTGTGGATCGCTGTGATCGTCACTTGGTGAGTAGCGGGCTGCTGGGCTGGCCGGGGCTTTC
GTGGCCGCCGGGCCGCTCGGTGGGACGGAAGCGTGTGGAGAGACCGCCAAGGGCTGTAGTCTGGGTCCGC
GAGCAAGGTTGCCCTGAACTGGGGGTTGGGGGGAGCGCAGCAAAATGGCGGCTGTTCCCGAGTCTTGAAT
GGAAGACGCTTGTGAGGCGGGCTGTGAGGTCGTTGAAACAAGGTGGGGGGCATGGTGGGCGGCAAGAACC
CAAGGTCTTGAGGCCTTCGCTAATGCGGGAAAGCTCTTATTCGGGTGAGATGGGCTGGGGCACCATCTGG
GGACCCTGACGTGAAGTTTGTCACTGACTGGAGAACTCGGTTTGTCGTCTGTTGCGGGGGCGGCAGTTAT
GGCGGTGCCGTTGGGCAGTGCACCCGTACCTTTGGGAGCGCGCGCCCTCGTCGTGTCGTGACGTCACCCG
TTCTGTTGGCTTATAATGCAGGGTGGGGCCACCTGCCGGTAGGTGTGCGGTAGGCTTTTCTCCGTCGCAG
GACGCAGGGTTCGGGCCTAGGGTAGGCTCTCCTGAATCGACAGGCGCCGGACCTCTGGTGAGGGGAGGGA
TAAGTGAGGCGTCAGTTTCTTTGGTCGGTTTTATGTACCTATCTTCTTAAGTAGCTGAAGCTCCGGTTTT
GAACTATGCGCTCGGGGTTGGCGAGTGTGTTTTGTGAAGTTTTTTAGGCACCTTTTGAAATGTAATCATT
TGGGTCAATATGTAATTTTCAGTGTTAGACTAGTAAATTGTCCGCTAAATTCTGGCCGTTTTTGGCTTTT
TTGTTAGACGGCCAACTTTTGTATACAAAGTGGGCCACCATGGGAATCCCGCTGCTGAACGCTAAACAGA
TTCTGGGACAGCTGGACGGCGGGAGCGTGGCAGTCCTGCCTGTGGTCGACTCCACCAATCAGTACCTGCT
GGATCGAATCGGCGAGCTGAAGAGTGGGGATGCTTGCATTGCAGAATATCAGCAGGCAGGGAGAGGAAGC
AGAGGGAGGAAATGGTTCTCTCCTTTTGGAGCTAACCTGTACCTGAGTATGTTTTGGCGCCTGAAGCGGG
GACCAGCAGCAATCGGCCTGGGCCCGGTCATCGGAATTGTCATGGCAGAAGCGCTGCGAAAGCTGGGAGC
AGACAAGGTGCGAGTCAAATGGCCCAATGACCTGTATCTGCAGGATAGAAAGCTGGCAGGCATCCTGGTG
GAGCTGGCCGGAATAACAGGCGATGCTGCACAGATCGTCATTGGCGCCGGGATTAACGTGGCTATGAGGC
GCGTGGAGGAAAGCGTGGTCAATCAGGGCTGGATCACACTGCAGGAAGCAGGGATTAACCTGGACAGGAA
TACTCTGGCCGCTATGCTGATCCGAGAGCTGCGGGCAGCCCTGGAACTGTTCGAGCAGGAAGGCCTGGCT
CCATATCTGTCACGGTGGGAGAAGCTGGATAACTTCATCAATAGACCCGTGAAGCTGATCATTGGGGACA
AAGAGATTTTCGGGATTAGCCGGGGGATTGATAAACAGGGAGCCCTGCTGCTGGAACAGGACGGAGTTAT
CAAACCCTGGATGGGCGGAGAAATCAGTCTGCGGTCTGCCGAAAAGGCTAGCGGCAAGCCCATCCCCAAC
CCCCTGCTGGGCCTGGACAGCACCACAACTTTGTACAAAAAAGTTGGCACCATGGATAGCACTGAGAACG
TCATCAAGCCCTTCATGCGCTTCAAGGTGCACATGGAGGGCTCCGTGAACGGCCACGAGTTCGAGATCGA
GGGCGAGGGCGAGGGCAAGCCCTACGAGGGCACCCAGACCGCCAAGCTGCAGGTGACCAAGGGCGGCCCC
CTGCCCTTCGCCTGGGACATCCTGTCCCCCCAGTTCCAGTACGGCTCCAAGGTGTACGTGAAGCACCCCG
CCGACATCCCCGACTACAAGAAGCTGTCCTTCCCCGAGGGCTTCAAGTGGGAGCGCGTGATGAACTTCGA
GGACGGCGGCGTGGTGACCGTGACCCAGGACTCCTCCCTGCAGGACGGCACCTTCATCTACCACGTGAAG
TTCATCGGCGTGAACTTCCCCTCCGACGGCCCCGTAATGCAGAAGAAGACTCTGGGCTGGGAGCCCTCCA
CCGAGCGCCTGTACCCCCGCGACGGCGTGCTGAAGGGCGAGATCCACAAGGCGCTGAAGCTGAAGGGCGG
CGGCCACTACCTGGTGGAGTTCAAGTCAATCTACATGGCCAAGAAGCCCGTGAAGCTGCCCGGCTACTAC
TACGTGGACTCCAAGCTGGACATCACCTCCCACAACGAGGACTACACCGTGGTGGAGCAGTACGAGCGCG
CCGAGGCCCGCCACCACCTGTTCCAGTAATCAACTTTCTTGTACAAAGTTGTGATATCCAGCACAGTGGC
GGCCGCTCGACAATCAACCTCTGGATTACAAAATTTGTGAAAGATTGACTGGTATTCTTAACTATGTTGC
TCCTTTTACGCTATGTGGATACGCTGCTTTAATGCCTTTGTATCATGCTATTGCTTCCCGTATGGCTTTC
ATTTTCTCCTCCTTGTATAAATCCTGGTTGCTGTCTCTTTATGAGGAGTTGTGGCCCGTTGTCAGGCAAC
GTGGCGTGGTGTGCACTGTGTTTGCTGACGCAACCCCCACTGGTTGGGGCATTGCCACCACCTGTCAGCT
CCTTTCCGGGACTTTCGCTTTCCCCCTCCCTATTGCCACGGCGGAACTCATCGCCGCCTGCCTTGCCCGC
TGCTGGACAGGGGCTCGGCTGTTGGGCACTGACAATTCCGTGGTGTTGTCGGGGAAGCTGACGTCCTTTC
CATGGCTGCTCGCCTGTGTTGCCACCTGGATTCTGCGCGGGACGTCCTTCTGCTACGTCCCTTCGGCCCT
CAATCCAGCGGACCTTCCTTCCCGCGGCCTGCTGCCGGCTCTGCGGCCTCTTCCGCGTCTTCGCCTTCGC
CCTCAGACGAGTCGGATCTCCCTTTGGGCCGCCTCCCCGCCTGGAATTCTACCGGGTAGGGGAGGCGCTT
TTCCCAAGGCAGTCTGGAGCATGCGCTTTAGCAGCCCCGCTGGGCACTTGGCGCTACACAAGTGGCCTCT
GGCCTCGCACACATTCCACATCCACCGGTAGGCGCCAACCGGCTCCGTTCTTTGGTGGCCCCTTCGCGCC
ACCTTCTACTCCTCCCCTAGTCAGGAAGTTCCCCCCCGCCCCGCAGCTCGCGTCGTGCAGGACGTGACAA
ATGGAAGTAGCACGTCTCACTAGTCTCGTGCAGATGGACAGCACCGCTGAGCAATGGAAGCGGGTAGGCC
TTTGGGGCAGCGGCCAATAGCAGCTTTGCTCCTTCGCTTTCTGGGCTCAGAGGCTGGGAAGGGGTGGGTC
CGGGGGCGGGCTCAGGGGCGGGCTCAGGGGCGGGGCGGGCGCCCGAAGGTCCTCCGGAGGCCCGGCATTC
TGCACGCTTCAAAAGCGCACGTCTGCCGCGCTGTTCTCCTCTTCCTCATCTCCGGGCCTTTCGACCTGCA
GCCCAAGCTTACCATGACCGAGTACAAGCCCACGGTGCGCCTCGCCACCCGCGACGACGTCCCCAGGGCC
GTACGCACCCTCGCCGCCGCGTTCGCCGACTACCCCGCCACGCGCCACACCGTCGATCCGGACCGCCACA
TCGAGCGGGTCACCGAGCTGCAAGAACTCTTCCTCACGCGCGTCGGGCTCGACATCGGCAAGGTGTGGGT
CGCGGACGACGGCGCCGCGGTGGCGGTCTGGACCACGCCGGAGAGCGTCGAAGCGGGGGCGGTGTTCGCC
GAGATCGGCCCGCGCATGGCCGAGTTGAGCGGTTCCCGGCTGGCCGCGCAGCAACAGATGGAAGGCCTCC
TGGCGCCGCACCGGCCCAAGGAGCCCGCGTGGTTCCTGGCCACCGTCGGCGTCTCGCCCGACCACCAGGG
CAAGGGTCTGGGCAGCGCCGTCGTGCTCCCCGGAGTGGAGGCGGCCGAGCGCGCCGGGGTGCCCGCCTTC
CTGGAGACCTCCGCGCCCCGCAACCTCCCCTTCTACGAGCGGCTCGGCTTCACCGTCACCGCCGACGTCG
AGGTGCCCGAAGGACCGCGCACCTGGTGCATGACCCGCAAGCCCGGTGCCTGACGCCCGCCCCACGACCC
GCAGCGCCCGACCGAAAGGAGCGCACGACCCCATGCATCTCGAGGGCCCGGTACCTTTAAGACCAATGAC
TTACAAGGCAGCTGTAGATCTTAGCCACTTTTTAAAAGAAAAGGGGGGACTGGAAGGGCTAGCTCACTCC
CAACGAAGACAAGATCTGCTTTTTGCTTGTACTGGGTCTCTCTGGTTAGACCAGATCTGAGCCTGGGAGC
TCTCTGGCTGCCTAGGGAACCCACTGCTTAAGCCTCAATAAAGCTTGCCTTGAGTGCTTCAAGTAGTGTG
TGCCCGTCTGTTGTGTGACTCTGGTAACTAGAGATCCCTCAGACCCTTTTAGTCAGTGTGGAAAATCTCT
AGCAGTAGTAGTTCATGTCATCTTATTATTCAGTATTTATAACTTGCAAAGAAATGAATATCAGAGAGTG
AGAGGAACTTGTTTATTGCAGCTTATAATGGTTACAAATAAAGCAATAGCATCACAAATTTCACAAATAA
AGCATTTTTTTCACTGCATTCTAGTTGTGGTTTGTCCAAACTCATCAATGTATCTTATCATGTCTGGCTC
TAGCTATCCCGCCCCTAACTCCGCCCAGTTCCGCCCATTCTCCGCCCCATGGCTGACTAATTTTTTTTAT
TTATGCAGAGGCCGAGGCCGCCTCGGCCTCTGAGCTATTCCAGAAGTAGTGAGGAGGCTTTTTTGGAGGC
CTAGGCTTTTGCGTCGAGACGTACCCAATTCGCCCTATAGTGAGTCGTATTACGCGCGCTCACTGGCCGT
CGTTTTACAACGTCGTGACTGGGAAAACCCTGGCGTTACCCAACTTAATCGCCTTGCAGCACATCCCCCT
TTCGCCAGCTGGCGTAATAGCGAAGAGGCCCGCACCGATCGCCCTTCCCAACAGTTGCGCAGCCTGAATG
GCGAATGGCGCG
[124 nt withheld, positions 9673-9796]
C
[91 nt withheld, positions 9798-9888]
A
[49 nt withheld, positions 9890-9938]
CCTTTGACGTTGGAGTCCACGTTCTTT
[37 nt withheld, positions 9966-10002]
ACCCTATCTCGGTCTATTCTTTTGATTTATAAGGGATTTTGCCGATTTCGGCCTATTGGTTAAAAAATGA
GCTGATTTAACAAAAATTTAACGCGAATTTTAACAAAATATTAACGTTTACAATTTCC
Features (pLannotate 1.2.2; 32 found; start..end, strand, type, name):
     27..131     +  promoter       AmpR promoter: bla
    132..992     +  CDS            AmpR: β-lactamase; bla; confers resistance to ampicillin, carbenicillin, and related antibiotics
   1163..1751    +  rep_origin     ori: high-copy-number ColE1/pMB1/pBR322/pUC origin of replication
   1934..2026    +  CDS            lacI (fragment): lac repressor; lacI; The lac repressor binds to the lac operator to inhibit transcription in E. coli. This inhibition can be relieved by adding lactose or isopropyl-β-D-thiogalactopyranoside (IPTG).
   2039..2060    +  protein_bind   CAP binding site: CAP binding activates transcription in the presence of cAMP. E. coli catabolite activator protein
   2075..2105    +  promoter       lac promoter: promoter for the E. coli lac operon
   2113..2129    +  protein_bind   lac operator: The lac repressor binds to the lac operator to inhibit transcription in E. coli. This inhibition can be relieved by adding lactose or isopropyl-β-D-thiogalactopyranoside (IPTG). lac repressor encoded by lacI
   2174..2192    +  promoter       T3 promoter: promoter for bacteriophage T3 RNA polymerase
   2220..2441    +  promoter       RSV promoter: Rous sarcoma virus enhancer/promoter
   2448..2628    +  LTR            5' LTR (truncated): truncated 5' long terminal repeat (LTR) from HIV-1
   2672..2797    +  misc_feature   HIV-1 Ψ: packaging signal of human immunodeficiency virus type 1
   2781..3144    +  CDS            HIV-1 gag (fragment): gag protein from human immunodeficiency virus 1; gag
   3239..3575    +  ncRNA          RRE: Accession: RF00036 - HIV Rev response element
   3611..4000    +  CDS            env (fragment): ENV_HV1H2 - Experimental evidence at protein level: Swiss-Prot protein existence level 1. [Transmembrane protein gp41]: Acts as a class I viral fusion protein. Under the current model, the protein has at least 3 conformational states: pre-fusion native state, pre-hairpin intermediate state, and post-fusion hairpin state. During fusion of viral and target intracellular membranes, the coiled coil regions (heptad repeats) assume a trimer-of-hairpins structure, positioning the fusion peptide in close proximity to the C-terminal region of the ectodomain. The formation of this structure appears to d
   4018..4134    +  misc_feature   cPPT/CTS: central polypurine tract and central termination sequence of HIV-1
   4168..4188    +  protein_bind   attB4: mutant version of attB; core recombination site for the Gateway® BP reaction BP Clonase™
   4188..5399    +  promoter       UbC promoter: human ubiquitin C promoter
   5403..5421    -  protein_bind   attB5 (fragment): mutant version of attB; core recombination site for the Gateway® BP reaction BP Clonase™
   5436..6206    +  CDS            miniTurbo: N-terminally truncated mutant of the E. coli biotin ligase BioID engineered for improved catalytic efficiency (Branon et al., 2018)
   6256..6273    +  protein_bind   attL1 (fragment): mutant version of attL; recombination site for the Gateway® LR reaction LR Clonase™
   6282..6956    +  CDS            DsRed-Express2: DsRed-Express2 is a basic (constitutively fluorescent) orange fluorescent protein published in 2008, derived from Discosoma sp.. It is reported to be a rapidly-maturing protein.
   6964..6981    -  protein_bind   attL2 (fragment): mutant version of attL; recombination site for the Gateway® LR reaction LR Clonase™
   7012..7600    +  misc_feature   WPRE: woodchuck hepatitis virus posttranscriptional regulatory element
   7614..8113    +  promoter       PGK promoter: mouse phosphoglycerate kinase 1 promoter
   8134..8733    +  CDS            PuroR: puromycin N-acetyltransferase; pac from Streptomyces alboniger; confers resistance to puromycin
   8801..8869    +  CDS            nef (fragment): NEF_HV1Z2 - Experimental evidence at protein level: Swiss-Prot protein existence level 1. Extracellular Nef protein targets CD4(+) T-lymphocytes for apoptosis by interacting with CXCR4 surface receptors. From Human immunodeficiency virus type 1 group M subtype D (isolate Z2/CDC-Z34) (HIV-1).
   8871..9104    +  LTR            3' LTR (ΔU3): self-inactivating 3' long terminal repeat (LTR) from HIV-1
   9176..9297    +  polyA_signal   SV40 poly(A) signal: SV40 polyadenylation signal
   9316..9451    +  rep_origin     SV40 ori: SV40 origin of replication
   9484..9502    -  promoter       T7 promoter: promoter for bacteriophage T7 RNA polymerase
   9510..9665    +  CDS            lacZα (fragment): LacZα fragment of β-galactosidase; lacZ fragment
   9673..10128   +  rep_origin     f1 ori (sequence partly withheld): f1 bacteriophage origin of replication; arrow indicates direction of (+) strand synthesis
