>Addgene plasmid #135260 | p663-UBC-miniTurbo-V5-dsRed_IDG-K | addgene full sequence | sequence record 311150 | Addgene NGS Result
AGGTGGCACTTTTCGGGGAAATGTGCGCGGAACCCCTATTTGTTTATTTTTCTAAATACATTCAAATATG
TATCCGCTCATGAGACAATAACCCTGATAAATGCTTCAATAATATTGAAAAAGGAAGAGTATGAGTATTC
AACATTTCCGTGTCGCCCTTATTCCCTTTTTTGCGGCATTTTGCCTTCCTGTTTTTGCTCACCCAGAAAC
GCTGGTGAAAGTAAAAGATGCTGAAGATCAGTTGGGTGCACGAGTGGGTTACATCGAACTGGATCTCAAC
AGCGGTAAGATCCTTGAGAGTTTTCGCCCCGAAGAACGTTTTCCAATGATGAGCACTTTTAAAGTTCTGC
TATGTGGCGCGGTATTATCCCGTATTGACGCCGGGCAAGAGCAACTCGGTCGCCGCATACACTATTCTCA
GAATGACTTGGTTGAGTACTCACCAGTCACAGAAAAGCATCTTACGGATGGCATGACAGTAAGAGAATTA
TGCAGTGCTGCCATAACCATGAGTGATAACACTGCGGCCAACTTACTTCTGACAACGATCGGAGGACCGA
AGGAGCTAACCGCTTTTTTGCACAACATGGGGGATCATGTAACTCGCCTTGATCGTTGGGAACCGGAGCT
GAATGAAGCCATACCAAACGACGAGCGTGACACCACGATGCCTGTAGCAATGGCAACAACGTTGCGCAAA
CTATTAACTGGCGAACTACTTACTCTAGCTTCCCGGCAACAATTAATAGACTGGATGGAGGCGGATAAAG
TTGCAGGACCACTTCTGCGCTCGGCCCTTCCGGCTGGCTGGTTTATTGCTGATAAATCTGGAGCCGGTGA
GCGTGGGTCTCGCGGTATCATTGCAGCACTGGGGCCAGATGGTAAGCCCTCCCGTATCGTAGTTATCTAC
ACGACGGGGAGTCAGGCAACTATGGATGAACGAAATAGACAGATCGCTGAGATAGGTGCCTCACTGATTA
AGCATTGGTAACTGTCAGACCAAGTTTACTCATATATACTTTAGATTGATTTAAAACTTCATTTTTAATT
TAAAAGGATCTAGGTGAAGATCCTTTTTGATAATCTCATGACCAAAATCCCTTAACGTGAGTTTTCGTTC
CACTGAGCGTCAGACCCCGTAGAAAAGATCAAAGGATCTTCTTGAGATCCTTTTTTTCTGCGCGTAATCT
GCTGCTTGCAAACAAAAAAACCACCGCTACCAGCGGTGGTTTGTTTGCCGGATCAAGAGCTACCAACTCT
TTTTCCGAAGGTAACTGGCTTCAGCAGAGCGCAGATACCAAATACTGTTCTTCTAGTGTAGCCGTAGTTA
GGCCACCACTTCAAGAACTCTGTAGCACCGCCTACATACCTCGCTCTGCTAATCCTGTTACCAGTGGCTG
CTGCCAGTGGCGATAAGTCGTGTCTTACCGGGTTGGACTCAAGACGATAGTTACCGGATAAGGCGCAGCG
GTCGGGCTGAACGGGGGGTTCGTGCACACAGCCCAGCTTGGAGCGAACGACCTACACCGAACTGAGATAC
CTACAGCGTGAGCTATGAGAAAGCGCCACGCTTCCCGAAGGGAGAAAGGCGGACAGGTATCCGGTAAGCG
GCAGGGTCGGAACAGGAGAGCGCACGAGGGAGCTTCCAGGGGGAAACGCCTGGTATCTTTATAGTCCTGT
CGGGTTTCGCCACCTCTGACTTGAGCGTCGATTTTTGTGATGCTCGTCAGGGGGGCGGAGCCTATGGAAA
AACGCCAGCAACGCGGCCTTTTTACGGTTCCTGGCCTTTTGCTGGCCTTTTGCTCACATGTTCTTTCCTG
CGTTATCCCCTGATTCTGTGGATAACCGTATTACCGCCTTTGAGTGAGCTGATACCGCTCGCCGCAGCCG
AACGACCGAGCGCAGCGAGTCAGTGAGCGAGGAAGCGGAAGAGCGCCCAATACGCAAACCGCCTCTCCCC
GCGCGTTGGCCGATTCATTAATGCAGCTGGCACGACAGGTTTCCCGACTGGAAAGCGGGCAGTGAGCGCA
ACGCAATTAATGTGAGTTAGCTCACTCATTAGGCACCCCAGGCTTTACACTTTATGCTTCCGGCTCGTAT
GTTGTGTGGAATTGTGAGCGGATAACAATTTCACACAGGAAACAGCTATGACCATGATTACGCCAAGCGC
GCAATTAACCCTCACTAAAGGGAACAAAAGCTGGAGCTGCAAGCTTAATGTAGTCTTATGCAATACTCTT
GTAGTCTTGCAACATGGTAACGATGAGTTAGCAACATGCCTTACAAGGAGAGAAAAAGCACCGTGCATGC
CGATTGGTGGAAGTAAGGTGGTACGATCGTGCCTTATTAGGAAGGCAACAGACGGGTCTGACATGGATTG
GACGAACCACTGAATTGCCGCATTGCAGAGATATTGTATTTAAGTGCCTAGCTCGATACATAAACGGGTC
TCTCTGGTTAGACCAGATCTGAGCCTGGGAGCTCTCTGGCTAACTAGGGAACCCACTGCTTAAGCCTCAA
TAAAGCTTGCCTTGAGTGCTTCAAGTAGTGTGTGCCCGTCTGTTGTGTGACTCTGGTAACTAGAGATCCC
TCAGACCCTTTTAGTCAGTGTGGAAAATCTCTAGCAGTGGCGCCCGAACAGGGACTTGAAAGCGAAAGGG
AAACCAGAGGAGCTCTCTCGACGCAGGACTCGGCTTGCTGAAGCGCGCACGGCAAGAGGCGAGGGGCGGC
GACTGGTGAGTACGCCAAAAATTTTGACTAGCGGAGGCTAGAAGGAGAGAGATGGGTGCGAGAGCGTCAG
TATTAAGCGGGGGAGAATTAGATCGCGATGGGAAAAAATTCGGTTAAGGCCAGGGGGAAAGAAAAAATAT
AAATTAAAACATATAGTATGGGCAAGCAGGGAGCTAGAACGATTCGCAGTTAATCCTGGCCTGTTAGAAA
CATCAGAAGGCTGTAGACAAATACTGGGACAGCTACAACCATCCCTTCAGACAGGATCAGAAGAACTTAG
ATCATTATATAATACAGTAGCAACCCTCTATTGTGTGCATCAAAGGATAGAGATAAAAGACACCAAGGAA
GCTTTAGACAAGATAGAGGAAGAGCAAAACAAAAGTAAGACCACCGCACAGCAAGCGGCCGCTGATCTTC
AGACCTGGAGGAGGAGATATGAGGGACAATTGGAGAAGTGAATTATATAAATATAAAGTAGTAAAAATTG
AACCATTAGGAGTAGCACCCACCAAGGCAAAGAGAAGAGTGGTGCAGAGAGAAAAAAGAGCAGTGGGAAT
AGGAGCTTTGTTCCTTGGGTTCTTGGGAGCAGCAGGAAGCACTATGGGCGCAGCGTCAATGACGCTGACG
GTACAGGCCAGACAATTATTGTCTGGTATAGTGCAGCAGCAGAACAATTTGCTGAGGGCTATTGAGGCGC
AACAGCATCTGTTGCAACTCACAGTCTGGGGCATCAAGCAGCTCCAGGCAAGAATCCTGGCTGTGGAAAG
ATACCTAAAGGATCAACAGCTCCTGGGGATTTGGGGTTGCTCTGGAAAACTCATTTGCACCACTGCTGTG
CCTTGGAATGCTAGTTGGAGTAATAAATCTCTGGAACAGATTTGGAATCACACGACCTGGATGGAGTGGG
ACAGAGAAATTAACAATTACACAAGCTTAATACACTCCTTAATTGAAGAATCGCAAAACCAGCAAGAAAA
GAATGAACAAGAATTATTGGAATTAGATAAATGGGCAAGTTTGTGGAATTGGTTTAACATAACAAATTGG
CTGTGGTATATAAAATTATTCATAATGATAGTAGGAGGCTTGGTAGGTTTAAGAATAGTTTTTGCTGTAC
TTTCTATAGTGAATAGAGTTAGGCAGGGATATTCACCATTATCGTTTCAGACCCACCTCCCAACCCCGAG
GGGACCCGACAGGCCCGAAGGAATAGAAGAAGAAGGTGGAGAGAGAGACAGAGACAGATCCATTCGATTA
GTGAACGGATCTCGACGGTATCGGTTAACTTTTAAAAGAAAAGGGGGGATTGGGGGGTACAGTGCAGGGG
AAAGAATAGTAGACATAATAGCAACAGACATACAAACTAAAGAATTACAAAAACAAATTACAAAATTCAA
AATTTTATCGTCCAGTGTGGTGGAATTCTGCAGATATCACAACTTTGTATAGAAAAGTTGGCCTCCGCGC
CGGGTTTTGGCGCCTCCCGCGGGCGCCCCCCTCCTCACGGCGAGCGCTGCCACGTCAGACGAAGGGCGCA
GCGAGCGTCCTGATCCTTCCGCCCGGACGCTCAGGACAGCGGCCCGCTGCTCATAAGACTCGGCCTTAGA
ACCCCAGTATCAGCAGAAGGACATTTTAGGACGGGACTTGGGTGACTCTAGGGCACTGGTTTTCTTTCCA
GAGAGCGGAACAGGCGAGGAAAAGTAGTCCCTTCTCGGCGATTCTGCGGAGGGATCTCCGTGGGGCGGTG
AACGCCGATGATTATATAAGGACGCGCCGGGTGTGGCACAGCTAGTTCCGTCGCAGCCGGGATTTGGGTC
GCGGTTCTTGTTTGTGGATCGCTGTGATCGTCACTTGGTGAGTAGCGGGCTGCTGGGCTGGCCGGGGCTT
TCGTGGCCGCCGGGCCGCTCGGTGGGACGGAAGCGTGTGGAGAGACCGCCAAGGGCTGTAGTCTGGGTCC
GCGAGCAAGGTTGCCCTGAACTGGGGGTTGGGGGGAGCGCAGCAAAATGGCGGCTGTTCCCGAGTCTTGA
ATGGAAGACGCTTGTGAGGCGGGCTGTGAGGTCGTTGAAACAAGGTGGGGGGCATGGTGGGCGGCAAGAA
CCCAAGGTCTTGAGGCCTTCGCTAATGCGGGAAAGCTCTTATTCGGGTGAGATGGGCTGGGGCACCATCT
GGGGACCCTGACGTGAAGTTTGTCACTGACTGGAGAACTCGGTTTGTCGTCTGTTGCGGGGGCGGCAGTT
ATGGCGGTGCCGTTGGGCAGTGCACCCGTACCTTTGGGAGCGCGCGCCCTCGTCGTGTCGTGACGTCACC
CGTTCTGTTGGCTTATAATGCAGGGTGGGGCCACCTGCCGGTAGGTGTGCGGTAGGCTTTTCTCCGTCGC
AGGACGCAGGGTTCGGGCCTAGGGTAGGCTCTCCTGAATCGACAGGCGCCGGACCTCTGGTGAGGGGAGG
GATAAGTGAGGCGTCAGTTTCTTTGGTCGGTTTTATGTACCTATCTTCTTAAGTAGCTGAAGCTCCGGTT
TTGAACTATGCGCTCGGGGTTGGCGAGTGTGTTTTGTGAAGTTTTTTAGGCACCTTTTGAAATGTAATCA
TTTGGGTCAATATGTAATTTTCAGTGTTAGACTAGTAAATTGTCCGCTAAATTCTGGCCGTTTTTGGCTT
TTTTGTTAGACGGCCAACTTTTGTATACAAAGTGGGCCACCATGGGAATCCCGCTGCTGAACGCTAAACA
GATTCTGGGACAGCTGGACGGCGGGAGCGTGGCAGTCCTGCCTGTGGTCGACTCCACCAATCAGTACCTG
CTGGATCGAATCGGCGAGCTGAAGAGTGGGGATGCTTGCATTGCAGAATATCAGCAGGCAGGGAGAGGAA
GCAGAGGGAGGAAATGGTTCTCTCCTTTTGGAGCTAACCTGTACCTGAGTATGTTTTGGCGCCTGAAGCG
GGGACCAGCAGCAATCGGCCTGGGCCCGGTCATCGGAATTGTCATGGCAGAAGCGCTGCGAAAGCTGGGA
GCAGACAAGGTGCGAGTCAAATGGCCCAATGACCTGTATCTGCAGGATAGAAAGCTGGCAGGCATCCTGG
TGGAGCTGGCCGGAATAACAGGCGATGCTGCACAGATCGTCATTGGCGCCGGGATTAACGTGGCTATGAG
GCGCGTGGAGGAAAGCGTGGTCAATCAGGGCTGGATCACACTGCAGGAAGCAGGGATTAACCTGGACAGG
AATACTCTGGCCGCTATGCTGATCCGAGAGCTGCGGGCAGCCCTGGAACTGTTCGAGCAGGAAGGCCTGG
CTCCATATCTGTCACGGTGGGAGAAGCTGGATAACTTCATCAATAGACCCGTGAAGCTGATCATTGGGGA
CAAAGAGATTTTCGGGATTAGCCGGGGGATTGATAAACAGGGAGCCCTGCTGCTGGAACAGGACGGAGTT
ATCAAACCCTGGATGGGCGGAGAAATCAGTCTGCGGTCTGCCGAAAAGGCTAGCGGCAAGCCCATCCCCA
ACCCCCTGCTGGGCCTGGACAGCACCACAACTTTGTACAAAAAAGTTGGCACCATGGATAGCACTGAGAA
CGTCATCAAGCCCTTCATGCGCTTCAAGGTGCACATGGAGGGCTCCGTGAACGGCCACGAGTTCGAGATC
GAGGGCGAGGGCGAGGGCAAGCCCTACGAGGGCACCCAGACCGCCAAGCTGCAGGTGACCAAGGGCGGCC
CCCTGCCCTTCGCCTGGGACATCCTGTCCCCCCAGTTCCAGTACGGCTCCAAGGTGTACGTGAAGCACCC
CGCCGACATCCCCGACTACAAGAAGCTGTCCTTCCCCGAGGGCTTCAAGTGGGAGCGCGTGATGAACTTC
GAGGACGGCGGCGTGGTGACCGTGACCCAGGACTCCTCCCTGCAGGACGGCACCTTCATCTACCACGTGA
AGTTCATCGGCGTGAACTTCCCCTCCGACGGCCCCGTAATGCAGAAGAAGACTCTGGGCTGGGAGCCCTC
CACCGAGCGCCTGTACCCCCGCGACGGCGTGCTGAAGGGCGAGATCCACAAGGCGCTGAAGCTGAAGGGC
GGCGGCCACTACCTGGTGGAGTTCAAGTCAATCTACATGGCCAAGAAGCCCGTGAAGCTGCCCGGCTACT
ACTACGTGGACTCCAAGCTGGACATCACCTCCCACAACGAGGACTACACCGTGGTGGAGCAGTACGAGCG
CGCCGAGGCCCGCCACCACCTGTTCCAGTAATCAACTTTCTTGTACAAAGTTGTGATATCCAGCACAGTG
GCGGCCGCTCGACAATCAACCTCTGGATTACAAAATTTGTGAAAGATTGACTGGTATTCTTAACTATGTT
GCTCCTTTTACGCTATGTGGATACGCTGCTTTAATGCCTTTGTATCATGCTATTGCTTCCCGTATGGCTT
TCATTTTCTCCTCCTTGTATAAATCCTGGTTGCTGTCTCTTTATGAGGAGTTGTGGCCCGTTGTCAGGCA
ACGTGGCGTGGTGTGCACTGTGTTTGCTGACGCAACCCCCACTGGTTGGGGCATTGCCACCACCTGTCAG
CTCCTTTCCGGGACTTTCGCTTTCCCCCTCCCTATTGCCACGGCGGAACTCATCGCCGCCTGCCTTGCCC
GCTGCTGGACAGGGGCTCGGCTGTTGGGCACTGACAATTCCGTGGTGTTGTCGGGGAAGCTGACGTCCTT
TCCATGGCTGCTCGCCTGTGTTGCCACCTGGATTCTGCGCGGGACGTCCTTCTGCTACGTCCCTTCGGCC
CTCAATCCAGCGGACCTTCCTTCCCGCGGCCTGCTGCCGGCTCTGCGGCCTCTTCCGCGTCTTCGCCTTC
GCCCTCAGACGAGTCGGATCTCCCTTTGGGCCGCCTCCCCGCCTGGAATTCTACCGGGTAGGGGAGGCGC
TTTTCCCAAGGCAGTCTGGAGCATGCGCTTTAGCAGCCCCGCTGGGCACTTGGCGCTACACAAGTGGCCT
CTGGCCTCGCACACATTCCACATCCACCGGTAGGCGCCAACCGGCTCCGTTCTTTGGTGGCCCCTTCGCG
CCACCTTCTACTCCTCCCCTAGTCAGGAAGTTCCCCCCCGCCCCGCAGCTCGCGTCGTGCAGGACGTGAC
AAATGGAAGTAGCACGTCTCACTAGTCTCGTGCAGATGGACAGCACCGCTGAGCAATGGAAGCGGGTAGG
CCTTTGGGGCAGCGGCCAATAGCAGCTTTGCTCCTTCGCTTTCTGGGCTCAGAGGCTGGGAAGGGGTGGG
TCCGGGGGCGGGCTCAGGGGCGGGCTCAGGGGCGGGGCGGGCGCCCGAAGGTCCTCCGGAGGCCCGGCAT
TCTGCACGCTTCAAAAGCGCACGTCTGCCGCGCTGTTCTCCTCTTCCTCATCTCCGGGCCTTTCGACCTG
CAGCCCAAGCTTACCATGACCGAGTACAAGCCCACGGTGCGCCTCGCCACCCGCGACGACGTCCCCAGGG
CCGTACGCACCCTCGCCGCCGCGTTCGCCGACTACCCCGCCACGCGCCACACCGTCGATCCGGACCGCCA
CATCGAGCGGGTCACCGAGCTGCAAGAACTCTTCCTCACGCGCGTCGGGCTCGACATCGGCAAGGTGTGG
GTCGCGGACGACGGCGCCGCGGTGGCGGTCTGGACCACGCCGGAGAGCGTCGAAGCGGGGGCGGTGTTCG
CCGAGATCGGCCCGCGCATGGCCGAGTTGAGCGGTTCCCGGCTGGCCGCGCAGCAACAGATGGAAGGCCT
CCTGGCGCCGCACCGGCCCAAGGAGCCCGCGTGGTTCCTGGCCACCGTCGGCGTCTCGCCCGACCACCAG
GGCAAGGGTCTGGGCAGCGCCGTCGTGCTCCCCGGAGTGGAGGCGGCCGAGCGCGCCGGGGTGCCCGCCT
TCCTGGAGACCTCCGCGCCCCGCAACCTCCCCTTCTACGAGCGGCTCGGCTTCACCGTCACCGCCGACGT
CGAGGTGCCCGAAGGACCGCGCACCTGGTGCATGACCCGCAAGCCCGGTGCCTGACGCCCGCCCCACGAC
CCGCAGCGCCCGACCGAAAGGAGCGCACGACCCCATGCATCTCGAGGGCCCGGTACCTTTAAGACCAATG
ACTTACAAGGCAGCTGTAGATCTTAGCCACTTTTTAAAAGAAAAGGGGGGACTGGAAGGGCTAGCTCACT
CCCAACGAAGACAAGATCTGCTTTTTGCTTGTACTGGGTCTCTCTGGTTAGACCAGATCTGAGCCTGGGA
GCTCTCTGGCTAACTAGGGAACCCACTGCTTAAGCCTCAATAAAGCTTGCCTTGAGTGCTTCAAGTAGTG
TGTGCCCGTCTGTTGTGTGACTCTGGTAACTAGAGATCCCTCAGACCCTTTTAGTCAGTGTGGAAAATCT
CTAGCAGTAGTAGTTCATGTCATCTTATTATTCAGTATTTATAACTTGCAAAGAAATGAATATCAGAGAG
TGAGAGGAACTTGTTTATTGCAGCTTATAATGGTTACAAATAAAGCAATAGCATCACAAATTTCACAAAT
AAAGCATTTTTTTCACTGCATTCTAGTTGTGGTTTGTCCAAACTCATCAATGTATCTTATCATGTCTGGC
TCTAGCTATCCCGCCCCTAACTCCGCCCAGTYCCGCCCATTCTCCGCCCCATGGCTGACTAATTTTTTTT
ATTTATGCAGAGGCCGAGGCCGCCTCGGCCTCTGAGCTATTCCAGAAGTAGTGAGGAGGCTTTTTTGGAG
GCCTAGGGACGTACCCAATTCGCCCTATAGTGAGTCGTATTACGCGCGCTCACTGGCCGTCGTTTTACAA
CGTCGTGACTGGGAAAACCCTGGCGTTACCCAACTTAATCGCCTTGCAGCACATCCCCCTTTCGCCAGCT
GGCGTAATAGCGAAGAGGCCCGCACCGATCGCCCTTCCCAACAGTTGCGCAGCCTGAATGGCGAATGGG
[124 nt withheld, positions 9660-9783]
C
[91 nt withheld, positions 9785-9875]
A
[49 nt withheld, positions 9877-9925]
CCTTTGACGTTGGAGTCCACGTTCTTT
[37 nt withheld, positions 9953-9989]
ACCCTATCTCGGTCTATTCTTTTGATTTATAAGGGATTTTGCCGATTTCGGCCTATTGGTTAAAAAATGA
GCTGATTTAACAAAAATTTAACGCGAATTTTAACAAAATATTAACGCTTACAATTT
Features (pLannotate 1.2.2; 32 found; start..end, strand, type, name):
     26..130     +  promoter       AmpR promoter: bla
    131..991     +  CDS            AmpR: β-lactamase; bla; confers resistance to ampicillin, carbenicillin, and related antibiotics
   1162..1750    +  rep_origin     ori: high-copy-number ColE1/pMB1/pBR322/pUC origin of replication
   1933..2025    +  CDS            lacI (fragment): lac repressor; lacI; The lac repressor binds to the lac operator to inhibit transcription in E. coli. This inhibition can be relieved by adding lactose or isopropyl-β-D-thiogalactopyranoside (IPTG).
   2038..2059    +  protein_bind   CAP binding site: CAP binding activates transcription in the presence of cAMP. E. coli catabolite activator protein
   2074..2104    +  promoter       lac promoter: promoter for the E. coli lac operon
   2112..2128    +  protein_bind   lac operator: The lac repressor binds to the lac operator to inhibit transcription in E. coli. This inhibition can be relieved by adding lactose or isopropyl-β-D-thiogalactopyranoside (IPTG). lac repressor encoded by lacI
   2173..2191    +  promoter       T3 promoter: promoter for bacteriophage T3 RNA polymerase
   2219..2445    +  promoter       RSV promoter: Rous sarcoma virus enhancer/promoter
   2446..2626    +  LTR            5' LTR (truncated): truncated 5' long terminal repeat (LTR) from HIV-1
   2673..2798    +  misc_feature   HIV-1 Ψ: packaging signal of human immunodeficiency virus type 1
   2782..3145    +  CDS            HIV-1 gag (fragment): gag protein from human immunodeficiency virus 1; gag
   3291..3524    +  misc_feature   RRE: The Rev response element (RRE) of HIV-1 allows for Rev-dependent mRNA export from the nucleus to the cytoplasm.
   3901..4001    +  CDS            Rev (fragment): human immunodeficiency virus 1 (HIV-1) Rev protein; rev; enhances nuclear export of unspliced and incompletely spliced viral mRNAs
   4020..4136    +  misc_feature   cPPT/CTS: central polypurine tract and central termination sequence of HIV-1
   4170..4190    +  protein_bind   attB4: mutant version of attB; core recombination site for the Gateway® BP reaction BP Clonase™
   4190..5401    +  promoter       UbC promoter: human ubiquitin C promoter
   5405..5423    -  protein_bind   attB5 (fragment): mutant version of attB; core recombination site for the Gateway® BP reaction BP Clonase™
   5438..6208    +  CDS            miniTurbo: N-terminally truncated mutant of the E. coli biotin ligase BioID engineered for improved catalytic efficiency (Branon et al., 2018)
   6258..6275    +  protein_bind   attL1 (fragment): mutant version of attL; recombination site for the Gateway® LR reaction LR Clonase™
   6284..6958    +  CDS            DsRed-Express2: DsRed-Express2 is a basic (constitutively fluorescent) orange fluorescent protein published in 2008, derived from Discosoma sp.. It is reported to be a rapidly-maturing protein.
   6966..6983    -  protein_bind   attL2 (fragment): mutant version of attL; recombination site for the Gateway® LR reaction LR Clonase™
   7014..7602    +  misc_feature   WPRE: woodchuck hepatitis virus posttranscriptional regulatory element
   7616..8115    +  promoter       PGK promoter: mouse phosphoglycerate kinase 1 promoter
   8136..8735    +  CDS            PuroR: puromycin N-acetyltransferase; pac from Streptomyces alboniger; confers resistance to puromycin
   8803..8940    +  CDS            nef (fragment): NEF_HV1LA - Experimental evidence at protein level: Swiss-Prot protein existence level 1. Extracellular Nef protein targets CD4(+) T-lymphocytes for apoptosis by interacting with CXCR4 surface receptors. From Human immunodeficiency virus type 1 group M subtype B (isolate Lai) (HIV-1).
   8926..9106    +  LTR            5' LTR (truncated): truncated 5' long terminal repeat (LTR) from HIV-1
   9178..9299    +  polyA_signal   SV40 poly(A) signal: SV40 polyadenylation signal
   9318..9453    +  rep_origin     SV40 ori: SV40 origin of replication
   9474..9492    -  promoter       T7 promoter: promoter for bacteriophage T7 RNA polymerase
   9500..9655    +  CDS            lacZα (fragment): LacZα fragment of β-galactosidase; lacZ fragment
   9660..10088   +  rep_origin     f1 ori (sequence partly withheld): f1 bacteriophage origin of replication; arrow indicates direction of (+) strand synthesis
