[The description below was written by a language model from this plasmid's Addgene catalogue record and pLannotate feature annotations shown in this document.]
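Description:
p663-UBC-miniTurbo-V5-dsRed_IDG-K is a lentiviral mammalian expression plasmid built on the pDest663 Gateway destination backbone by multisite Gateway recombination. It is maintained in E. coli through an ampicillin resistance gene and a ColE1/pUC-type origin; the catalogue nevertheless lists it as low copy. An f1 origin and remnants of a lac/lacZα cloning region with T3 and T7 promoters are also present. The viral portion has a third-generation, self-inactivating layout. An RSV promoter drives a truncated HIV-1 5' LTR, followed by the Ψ packaging signal with a gag fragment, the Rev response element and the cPPT/CTS. At the far end lie a ΔU3 3' LTR, an SV40 poly(A) signal and an SV40 origin. The 3' LTR is labelled as ΔU3 in the depositor sequence annotation and only as a truncated LTR in the repository's sequencing result. The two records are otherwise nearly identical, at roughly 10.1 kb.

Between residual att recombination sites, the human ubiquitin C promoter drives a fusion of miniTurbo to DsRed, annotated as DsRed-Express2. MiniTurbo is an engineered, N-terminally truncated E. coli biotin ligase with high catalytic efficiency. The name and catalogue fields place a V5 epitope between the two parts, although the feature tables do not annotate it separately. A WPRE follows the fusion to enhance transcript expression. A downstream mouse PGK promoter drives puromycin N-acetyltransferase, which allows selection of transduced cells.

The construct serves as a non-kinase control bait for proximity-dependent biotinylation proteomics. It was made within the Illuminating the Druggable Genome programme's kinase resource, alongside similarly tagged understudied kinases. Its biotinylation background helps distinguish specific proximity partners of those kinases from nonspecific labelling.
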