Addgene plasmid #135260: p663-UBC-miniTurbo-V5-dsRed_IDG-K
Purpose: Gateway destination clone of dsRed (as control) tagged with N-terminal miniTurbo-V5 for generating protein-proximity networks using proximity-dependent biotinylation proteomics
Depositing lab: Ben Major. Depositing organization: University of North Carolina at Chapel Hill.
Backbone
  Vector backbone: pDest663
  Backbone manufacturer: PEL
  Backbone size w/o insert (bp): 9019
  Vector type: Mammalian Expression, Lentiviral ; Gateway Destination
  Selectable markers: Puromycin
Growth in bacteria
  Bacterial resistance: Ampicillin, 100 μg/mL
  Growth temperature: 30°C
  Growth strain: NEB Stable
  Copy number: Low Copy
Gene/Insert
  Gene/Insert name: miniTurbo-V5-dsRed (alt name: dsRed)
  Species: Other
  Promoter: Ubiquitin
  Tag / fusion protein: V5-miniTurbo (N terminal on insert)
  Cloning method: Gateway Cloning
  Sequencing primers: 5′ GCCCGAAGGAATAGAAGAAGAA; 3′ CATAGCGTAAAAGGAGCAACA
Terms and licenses: Academic/Nonprofit Terms; Industry Terms: Not Available to Industry
Depositor comments: These plasmids were generated as part of the Illuminating the Druggable Genome (IDG) program sponsored by the NIH Common Fund. The goal of this program is to identify, gather, and distribute information and resources for proteins that currently are not well-studied yet belong to commonly drug-targeted protein families: protein kinases, non-olfactory G-protein coupled receptors (GPCRs), and ion channels. The IDG program is designed to develop fundamental research tools for understudied proteins, elucidate their function, and disseminate the IDG-related resources and data to the greater scientific community. These lentiviral gateway destination plasmids were generated, as part of the Kinase-Data and Resource Generating Center (DRGC), using the single fragment or multisite gateway cloning technology. They were used for generating proteomics-based protein-interaction and protein-proximity networks that can be accessed through the kinase-DRGC website https://darkkinome.org/. Each plasmid has either an N- or C-terminal fusion protein (Flag/ V5/V5-miniTurbo/V5-TurboID/miniTurbo-V5/TurboID-V5) tagged understudied kinase driven under either a CMV or Ubiquitin (UBC) promoter. All inserts in the pENTR plasmids used to generate the deposited destination plasmids were end-sequenced and insert size validated prior to multi-site gateway cloning. The combined insert size of the single fragment or three fragment destination plasmids were confirmed by restriction digestion (BsrGI, and EcoRV for pDest667; BsrGI, EcoRV, and BstZ17I for pDest663; and BsrGI for pHAGE) and all plasmids were partially sequenced to ensure in-frame ORFs and fusion tags.
How to cite: p663-UBC-miniTurbo-V5-dsRed_IDG-K was a gift from Ben Major (Addgene plasmid # 135260 ; http://n2t.net/addgene:135260 ; RRID:Addgene_135260)
