>Addgene plasmid #135260 | p663-UBC-miniTurbo-V5-dsRed_IDG-K | depositor partial sequence | sequence record 260331 | DK30: TGAAGCTCCGGTTTTGAACT
GNNGCCGTGGTGCGGTGTGTTTTGTGAGTTTTTTAGGCACCTTTTGAATGTAATCATTTGGGTCAATATG
TAATTTTCAGTGTTAGACTAGTAAATTGTCCGCTAAATTCTGGCCGTTTTTGGCTTTTTTGTTAGACGGC
CAACTTTTGTATACAAAGTGGGCCACCATGGGAATCCCGCTGCTGAACGCTAAACAGATTCTGGGACAGC
TGGACGGCGGGAGCGTGGCAGTCCTGCCTGTGGTCGACTCCACCAATCAGTACCTGCTGGATCGAATCGG
CGAGCTGAAGAGTGGGGATGCTTGCATTGCAGAATATCAGCAGGCAGGGAGAGGAAGCAGAGGGAGGAAA
TGGTTCTCTCCTTTTGGAGCTAACCTGTACCTGAGTATGTTTTGGCGCCTGAAGCGGGGACCAGCAGCAA
TCGGCCTGGGCCCGGTCATCGGAATTGTCATGGCAGAAGCGCTGCGAAAGCTGGGAGCAGACAAGGTGCG
AGTCAAATGGCCCAATGACCTGTATCTGCAGGATAGAAAGCTGGCAGGCATCCTGGTGGAGCTGGCCGGA
ATAACAGGCGATGCTGCACAGATCGTCATTGGCGCCGGGATTAACGTGGCTATGAGGCGCGTGGAGGAAA
GCGTGGTCAATCAGGGCTGGATCACACTGCAGGAAGCAGGGATTAACCTGGACAGGAATACTCTGGCCGC
TATGCTGATCCGAGAGCTGCGGGCAGCCCTGGAACTGTTCGAGCAGGAAGGCCTGGCTCCATATCTGTCA
CGGTGGGAGAAGCTGGATAACTTCATCAATAGACCCGTGAAGCTGATCATTGGGGACAAAGAGATTTTCG
GGATTAGCCGGGGGATTGATAAACAGGAGCCCTGCTGCTGGAACAGGACGGAGTTATCAAACCCTGGATG
GGCGGAGAAATCAGTCTGCGGTCTGCCGAAAGCTAGCGGCAAGCCCATCCCACCCCTGCTGGGCTGGACA
GCACCACAACTTTGTACAAAAAAGTTGCACCATGGATAGCACTGAGAACGTCATCAGCCCTTCATGCGCT
TCAGGTGCCACATGGAGGCTCGNGACGCCACGAGTTCNAGATCGAGGCGAGGTAGTCAGGCTTACGAGGC
ACNAACCGCAGCTGCAGGACAAGGGCGCCCCTGCCTTCNCTGGACATCCTGTCCCCAAT
