>Addgene plasmid #135260 | p663-UBC-miniTurbo-V5-dsRed_IDG-K | depositor partial sequence | sequence record 260332 | DK41: AATAGACCCGTGAAGCTGATC
GGGNGCAAGATTTCGGGATTAGCCGGGGGATGATAAACAGGGAGCCCTGCTGCTGGAACAGGACGGAGTT
ATCAAACCCTGGATGGGCGGAGAAATCAGTCTGCGGTCTGCCGAAAAGGCTAGCGGCAAGCCCATCCCCA
ACCCCCTGCTGGGCCTGGACAGCACCACAACTTTGTACAAAAAAGTTGGCACCATGGATAGCACTGAGAA
CGTCATCAAGCCCTTCATGCGCTTCAAGGTGCACATGGAGGGCTCCGTGAACGGCCACGAGTTCGAGATC
GAGGGCGAGGGCGAGGGCAAGCCCTACGAGGGCACCCAGACCGCCAAGCTGCAGGTGACCAAGGGCGGCC
CCCTGCCCTTCGCCTGGGACATCCTGTCCCCCCAGTTCCAGTACGGCTCCAAGGTGTACGTGAAGCACCC
CGCCGACATCCCCGACTACAAGAAGCTGTCCTTCCCCGAGGGCTTCAAGTGGGAGCGCGTGATGAACTTC
GAGGACGGCGGCGTGGTGACCGTGACCCAGGACTCCTCCCTGCAGGACGGCACCTTCATCTACCACGTGA
AGTTCATCGGCGTGAACTTCCCCTCCGACGGCCCCGTAATGCAGAAGAAGACTCTGGGCTGGGAGCCCTC
CACCGAGCGCCTGTACCCCCGCGACGGCGTGCTGAAGGGCGAGATCCACAAGGCGCTGAAGCTGAAGGGC
GGCGGCCACTACCTGGTGGAGTTCAAGTCAATCTACATGGCCAAGAAGCCCGTGAAGCTGCCCGGCTACT
ACTACGTGGACTCCAAGCTGGACATCACCTCCCACACGAGGACTACACCGTGGTGGAGCAGTACGAGCGC
GCCGAGGCCCGCCACCACCTGTTCCAGTAATCACTTTCTTGTACAAGTTGTGATATCCAGCACAGTGGCG
CCGCTCGACATCACTCTGGATACAAATTTGTGAAGATGACTGGTATTCTACTATGTGCTCTTTACGCTAT
GTGATACGCTGCTANGCTTGATCATGCTATTGCTCCCGTTGCCTCATTCCCCTCCTGAAAATCTGTGCTG
TCTCTTTAGAGATTGGGCCCGTGTCAGCACTGGCTGGGG
